LOCUS       Exported 8669 bp ds-DNA circular SYN 12-MAY-2021
DEFINITION  Optogenetic tool for blue-light inhibition and red-light excitation
            of neurons.
ACCESSION   .
VERSION     .
KEYWORDS    Ef1a-DIO-BiPOLES-mCerulean
SOURCE      synthetic DNA construct
  ORGANISM  synthetic DNA construct
REFERENCE   1 (bases 1 to 8669)
  AUTHORS   Vierock J, Rodriguez-Rozada S, Pieper F, Dieter A, Bergs A,
            Zeitzschel N, Ahlbeck J, Sauter K, Gottschalk A, Engel AK, Hegemann
            P, Wiegert JS
  TITLE     BiPOLES: a tool for bidirectional dual-color optogenetic control of
            neurons
  JOURNAL   bioRxiv (2020)
REFERENCE   2 (bases 1 to 8669)
  AUTHORS   .
  TITLE     Direct Submission
  JOURNAL   Exported May 12, 2021 from SnapGene Server 1.1.58
            http://www.snapgene.com
FEATURES             Location/Qualifiers
     source          1..8669
                     /organism="synthetic DNA construct"
                     /mol_type="other DNA"
     repeat_region   1..130
                     /label=AAV2 ITR (alternate)
                     /note="Functional equivalent of wild-type AAV2 ITR"
     promoter        231..1409
                     /label=EF-1-alpha promoter
                     /note="strong constitutive promoter for human elongation
                     factor EF-1-alpha"
     intron          462..1400
                     /label=EF-1-alpha intron A
                     /note="intron upstream of the start codon of human
                     EF-1-alpha"
     primer_bind     1357..1377
                     /label=EF1a-F
                     /note="Human elongation factor-1a promoter, forward primer"
     protein_bind    1440..1473
                     /label=lox2272
                     /bound_moiety="Cre recombinase"
                     /note="Cre-mediated recombination occurs in the 8-bp core
                     sequence (GGATACTT). lox2272 sites are compatible with each
                     other, but incompatible with loxP or loxN sites (Lee and
                     Saito, 1988)."
     protein_bind    1524..1557
                     /label=loxP
                     /bound_moiety="Cre recombinase"
                     /note="Cre-mediated recombination occurs in the 8-bp core
                     sequence (GCATACAT)."
     CDS             complement(1569..2615)
                     /codon_start=1
                     /product="red light-drivable channelrhodopsin from
                     Chlamydomonas noctigama (Klapoetke et al., 2014)"
                     /label=Chrimson
                     /translation="ELISSATRSLFAAGGINPWPNPYHHEDMGCGGMTPTGECFSTEWW
                     CDPSYGLSDAGYGYCFVEATGGYLVVGVEKKQAWLHSRGTPGEKIGAQVCQWIAFSIAI
                     ALLTFYGFSAWKATCGWEEVYVCCVEVLFVTLEIFKEFSSPATVYLSTGNHAYCLRYFE
                     WLLSCPVILIKLSNLSGLKNDYSKRTMGLIVSCVGMIVFGMAAGLATDWLKWLLYIVSC
                     IYGGYMYFQAAKCYVEANHSVPKGHCRMVVKLMAYAYFASWGSYPILWAVGPEGLLKLS
                     PYANSIGHSICDIIAKEFWTFLAHHLRIKIHEHILIHGDIRKTTKMEIGGEEVEVEEFV
                     EEEDEDTV"
     primer_bind     complement(3015..3036)
                     /label=EGFP-C
                     /note="EGFP, forward primer"
     primer_bind     3364..3383
                     /label=EXFP-R
                     /note="For distinguishing EGFP variants, reverse primer"
     primer_bind     3623..3644
                     /label=EGFP-N
                     /note="EGFP, reverse primer"
     protein_bind    complement(4654..4687)
                     /label=lox2272
                     /bound_moiety="Cre recombinase"
                     /note="Cre-mediated recombination occurs in the 8-bp core
                     sequence (GGATACTT). lox2272 sites are compatible with each
                     other, but incompatible with loxP or loxN sites (Lee and
                     Saito, 1988)."
     protein_bind    complement(4738..4771)
                     /label=loxP
                     /bound_moiety="Cre recombinase"
                     /note="Cre-mediated recombination occurs in the 8-bp core
                     sequence (GCATACAT)."
     misc_feature    4796..5384
                     /label=WPRE
                     /note="woodchuck hepatitis virus posttranscriptional
                     regulatory element"
     primer_bind     complement(4849..4869)
                     /label=WPRE-R
                     /note="WPRE, reverse primer"
     CDS             complement(5267..5278)
                     /codon_start=1
                     /product="Factor Xa recognition and cleavage site"
                     /label=Factor Xa site
                     /translation="IEGR"
     polyA_signal    5416..5892
                     /label=hGH poly(A) signal
                     /note="human growth hormone polyadenylation signal"
     primer_bind     complement(5615..5634)
                     /label=hGH-PA-R
                     /note="Human growth hormone terminator, reverse primer"
     repeat_region   5932..6072
                     /label=AAV2 ITR
                     /note="inverted terminal repeat of adeno-associated virus
                     serotype 2"
     repeat_region   5932..6061
                     /label=AAV2 ITR
     rep_origin      6147..6602
                     /direction=RIGHT
                     /label=f1 ori
                     /note="f1 bacteriophage origin of replication; arrow
                     indicates direction of (+) strand synthesis"
     primer_bind     complement(6234..6253)
                     /label=F1ori-R
                     /note="F1 origin, reverse primer"
     primer_bind     6444..6465
                     /label=F1ori-F
                     /note="F1 origin, forward primer"
     primer_bind     complement(6619..6638)
                     /label=pRS-marker
                     /note="pRS vectors, use to sequence yeast selectable
                     marker"
     primer_bind     6738..6760
                     /label=pGEX 3'
                     /note="pGEX vectors, reverse primer"
     primer_bind     complement(6798..6816)
                     /label=pBRforEco
                     /note="pBR322 vectors, upsteam of EcoRI site, forward
                     primer"
     promoter        6884..6988
                     /gene="bla"
                     /label=AmpR promoter
     CDS             6989..7849
                     /codon_start=1
                     /gene="bla"
                     /product="beta-lactamase"
                     /label=AmpR
                     /note="confers resistance to ampicillin, carbenicillin, and
                     related antibiotics"
                     /translation="MSIQHFRVALIPFFAAFCLPVFAHPETLVKVKDAEDQLGARVGYI
                     ELDLNSGKILESFRPEERFPMMSTFKVLLCGAVLSRIDAGQEQLGRRIHYSQNDLVEYS
                     PVTEKHLTDGMTVRELCSAAITMSDNTAANLLLTTIGGPKELTAFLHNMGDHVTRLDRW
                     EPELNEAIPNDERDTTMPVAMATTLRKLLTGELLTLASRQQLIDWMEADKVAGPLLRSA
                     LPAGWFIADKSGAGERGSRGIIAALGPDGKPSRIVVIYTTGSQATMDERNRQIAEIGAS
                     LIKHW"
     primer_bind     complement(7207..7226)
                     /label=Amp-R
                     /note="Ampicillin resistance gene, reverse primer"
     rep_origin      8020..8608
                     /direction=RIGHT
                     /label=ori
                     /note="high-copy-number ColE1/pMB1/pBR322/pUC origin of
                     replication"
     primer_bind     8509..8528
                     /label=pBR322ori-F
                     /note="pBR322 origin, forward primer"
ORIGIN
        1 cctgcaggca gctgcgcgct cgctcgctca ctgaggccgc ccgggcgtcg ggcgaccttt
       61 ggtcgcccgg cctcagtgag cgagcgagcg cgcagagagg gagtggccaa ctccatcact
      121 aggggttcct gcggccgcac gcgtaagctt tgcaaagatg gataaagttt taaacagaga
      181 ggaatctttg cagctaatgg accttctagg tcttgaaagg agtgggaatt ggctccggtg
      241 cccgtcagtg ggcagagcgc acatcgccca cagtccccga gaagttgggg ggaggggtcg
      301 gcaattgaac cggtgcctag agaaggtggc gcggggtaaa ctgggaaagt gatgtcgtgt
      361 actggctccg cctttttccc gagggtgggg gagaaccgta tataagtgca gtagtcgccg
      421 tgaacgttct ttttcgcaac gggtttgccg ccagaacaca ggtaagtgcc gtgtgtggtt
      481 cccgcgggcc tggcctcttt acgggttatg gcccttgcgt gccttgaatt acttccacct
      541 ggctgcagta cgtgattctt gatcccgagc ttcgggttgg aagtgggtgg gagagttcga
      601 ggccttgcgc ttaaggagcc ccttcgcctc gtgcttgagt tgaggcctgg cctgggcgct
      661 ggggccgccg cgtgcgaatc tggtggcacc ttcgcgcctg tctcgctgct ttcgataagt
      721 ctctagccat ttaaaatttt tgatgacctg ctgcgacgct ttttttctgg caagatagtc
      781 ttgtaaatgc gggccaagat ctgcacactg gtatttcggt ttttggggcc gcgggcggcg
      841 acggggcccg tgcgtcccag cgcacatgtt cggcgaggcg gggcctgcga gcgcggccac
      901 cgagaatcgg acgggggtag tctcaagctg gccggcctgc tctggtgcct ggcctcgcgc
      961 cgccgtgtat cgccccgccc tgggcggcaa ggctggcccg gtcggcacca gttgcgtgag
     1021 cggaaagatg gccgcttccc ggccctgctg cagggagctc aaaatggagg acgcggcgct
     1081 cgggagagcg ggcgggtgag tcacccacac aaaggaaaag ggcctttccg tcctcagccg
     1141 tcgcttcatg tgactccacg gagtaccggg cgccgtccag gcacctcgat tagttctcga
     1201 gcttttggag tacgtcgtct ttaggttggg gggaggggtt ttatgcgatg gagtttcccc
     1261 acactgagtg ggtggagact gaagttaggc cagcttggca cttgatgtaa ttctccttgg
     1321 aatttgccct ttttgagttt ggatcttggt tcattctcaa gcctcagaca gtggttcaaa
     1381 gtttttttct tccatttcag gtgtcgtgag gtaccggatc ctctagagtc gactccggaa
     1441 taacttcgta taggatactt tatacgaagt tatgcagaat ggtagctgga ttgtagctgc
     1501 tattagcaat atgaaacctc ttaataactt cgtatagcat acattatacg aagttatggc
     1561 gcgagctttc acactgtgtc ctcgtcctcc tcctccacga actcttccac ttccacctcc
     1621 tcgcctccga tctccatctt ggtggtcttc cggatgtcgc cgtggatcag gatgtgctcg
     1681 tggatcttga tcctcaggtg gtgggccagg aaggtccaaa actccttggc gatgatgtcg
     1741 cagatgctgt ggccgatgct gttggcgtaa gggctcagct tcagcagtcc ttctggtccc
     1801 actgcccaga ggattgggta gctgccccaa gaggcgaagt aagcgtaggc catcagcttc
     1861 acgaccatgc ggcaatggcc tttaggcacg ctgtggttgg cttccacgta gcacttggcg
     1921 gcctggaagt acatgtagcc gccgtagatg caagacacga tatacagcag ccacttgagc
     1981 caatcggtag ccagtcctgc ggccatgccg aacacgatca ttcccacgca agacacgatc
     2041 aggcccatgg tccgcttgct gtagtcgttc ttcaggccgc tcaggttgct cagcttgatc
     2101 aggatcacgg ggcaagacag cagccactcg aagtagcgca ggcaataggc gtggttgccg
     2161 gtagacaggt acactgtggc ggggctgctg aactccttga agatctccag ggtcacgaac
     2221 agcacctcga cgcaacagac gtagacctcc tcccaaccgc aagtggcctt ccaagcgctg
     2281 aagccgtaga atgtcagcag ggcgatggcg atgctgaaag caatccactg gcagacctgg
     2341 gcgccgatct tttctcctgg tgtgcctctg ctgtgcagcc aagcctgctt cttctccact
     2401 cccacgacca ggtagccgcc tgtggcctcc acgaagcaat atccgtatcc ggcgtcgctc
     2461 agtccgtaag aagggtcaca ccaccactcg gtgctgaagc actcgcctgt aggtgtcatt
     2521 cctccacagc ccatgtcctc gtggtggtag gggttaggcc aagggttgat gcctccggcg
     2581 gcaaacagag atctggtggc gctgctgatc agctcttgta cagctccctc cggacgtccg
     2641 gtgatctggg cctgtctaga gctgttttca gagatgttgt aggaaatctg cagccctctt
     2701 tccccataca catccggtct caaggttacc cccggtgact ttaactggtc ctggtagtcg
     2761 ggggtgtagg gatcaatggt ctgcatcagc acatagatgc acaaggcaaa gagcccagtc
     2821 atgaccacgt agaaagctgc atagtacagg ctgatccaca cccaccgggc tggggtgcgg
     2881 cccagcatct gcccagtgtc cgggttccaa cagtattgcc ggaattcggc catgcgctgg
     2941 ctgcatgact tcttctcctg cagggctgca ccggtataca gctcgtccat gccgagagtg
     3001 atcccggcgg cggtcacgaa ctccagcagg accatgtgat cgcgcttctc gttggggtct
     3061 ttgctcagct tggactgggt gctcaggtag tggttgtcgg gcagcagcac ggggccgtcg
     3121 ccgatggggg tgttctgctg gtagtggtcg gcgagctgca cgctgccgtc ctcgatgttg
     3181 cagttgaggc cgaagttggc cttgatgccg ttcttctgct tgtcggcggt gatatagacg
     3241 ttgccgtgga tggcgttgta ctccagcttg tgccccagga tgttgccgtc ctccttgaag
     3301 tcgatgccct tcagctcgat gcggttcacc agggtgtcgc cctcgaactt cacctcggcg
     3361 cgggtcttgt agttgccgtc gtccttgaag aagatggtgc gctcctggac gtagccttcg
     3421 ggcatggcgg acttgaagaa gtcgtgctgc ttcatgtggt cggggtagcg ggcgaagcac
     3481 tgcacgcccc agctcagggt ggtcacgagg gtgggccagg gcacgggcag cttgccggtg
     3541 gtgcagatga acttcagggt cagcttgccg taggtggcat cgccctcgcc ctcgccggac
     3601 acgctgaact tgtggccgtt tacgtcgccg tccagctcga ccaggatggg caccaccccg
     3661 gtgaacagct cctcgccctt gctcacgggt accgccacgt tgatgtcgat ctggtccagg
     3721 gggatgtact cgccctcgct ggtgatcctg ctcttggccg ccgtacgtcc ccttccaaac
     3781 attctgatat tgacttcgtc gttaggaggg gcattcttct cgtgattcag gccaaaagga
     3841 tcgtcggctt cgggtttctc ctgccctggc agacatgcgg ggtcccactt cccttccagc
     3901 actccccagg cagtgctcca caggatcact ccatatgtat ttttgcacag gccgtcagcc
     3961 agcaggtaca gaatggcgct cacgttctcg tggatcacgc agactccggt gggtgaaatc
     4021 agccacacga ttgggaacat agtccaagca ataaagaaga tcaggcgcag catcttgatc
     4081 ctcaccacca ccttctgtgc cagaggtgtc ccgacagatt caaagccata cagccccact
     4141 tgaaagattg tgaagaccac actgtactcg aacaccaggc aggtggcccc aaagaaaaag
     4201 aacagccact tcatatactc tgcgggagaa attgtagcgg tgattcccat gaccactcta
     4261 atgatggaag cggcctgtgc aatgggattc agtgggatac ttttgtactt caccagagcc
     4321 atgttagaaa tctgtcccag catgattgga caggtgcaca gccaggaggc cattcggctc
     4381 caaggaaaga atctgccgtc cctcatctgc agggttccgt tgccagtact ggccagtgca
     4441 taagtgatag attcgacaaa gggcaggtac acggactccc aagggacctt gggagccctg
     4501 ctaatcatga agattgtctg gcagcctgag accacggccc acaccagctg cagcagtgag
     4561 acgaaggtgg agtcgattct ggacatattg tagcactcgg tgtgagttga tgcccattcc
     4621 ccatagacga cctgtgatgc catggatcct agcataactt cgtataaagt atcctatacg
     4681 aagttatttg ccttaaccca gaaattatca ctgttattct ttagaatggt gcaaagaata
     4741 acttcgtata atgtatgcta tacgaagtta tgaattcgat atcaagctta tcgataatca
     4801 acctctggat tacaaaattt gtgaaagatt gactggtatt cttaactatg ttgctccttt
     4861 tacgctatgt ggatacgctg ctttaatgcc tttgtatcat gctattgctt cccgtatggc
     4921 tttcattttc tcctccttgt ataaatcctg gttgctgtct ctttatgagg agttgtggcc
     4981 cgttgtcagg caacgtggcg tggtgtgcac tgtgtttgct gacgcaaccc ccactggttg
     5041 gggcattgcc accacctgtc agctcctttc cgggactttc gctttccccc tccctattgc
     5101 cacggcggaa ctcatcgccg cctgccttgc ccgctgctgg acaggggctc ggctgttggg
     5161 cactgacaat tccgtggtgt tgtcggggaa atcatcgtcc tttccttggc tgctcgccta
     5221 tgttgccacc tggattctgc gcgggacgtc cttctgctac gtcccttcgg ccctcaatcc
     5281 agcggacctt ccttcccgcg gcctgctgcc ggctctgcgg cctcttccgc gtcttcgcct
     5341 tcgccctcag acgagtcgga tctccctttg ggccgcctcc ccgcatcgat accgagcgct
     5401 gctcgagaga tctacgggtg gcatccctgt gacccctccc cagtgcctct cctggccctg
     5461 gaagttgcca ctccagtgcc caccagcctt gtcctaataa aattaagttg catcattttg
     5521 tctgactagg tgtccttcta taatattatg gggtggaggg gggtggtatg gagcaagggg
     5581 caagttggga agacaacctg tagggcctgc ggggtctatt gggaaccaag ctggagtgca
     5641 gtggcacaat cttggctcac tgcaatctcc gcctcctggg ttcaagcgat tctcctgcct
     5701 cagcctcccg agttgttggg attccaggca tgcatgacca ggctcagcta atttttgttt
     5761 ttttggtaga gacggggttt caccatattg gccaggctgg tctccaactc ctaatctcag
     5821 gtgatctacc caccttggcc tcccaaattg ctgggattac aggcgtgaac cactgctccc
     5881 ttccctgtcc ttctgatttt gtaggtaacc acgtgcggac cgagcggccg caggaacccc
     5941 tagtgatgga gttggccact ccctctctgc gcgctcgctc gctcactgag gccgggcgac
     6001 caaaggtcgc ccgacgcccg ggctttgccc gggcggcctc agtgagcgag cgagcgcgca
     6061 gctgcctgca ggggcgcctg atgcggtatt ttctccttac gcatctgtgc ggtatttcac
     6121 accgcatann nnnnnnnnnn nnnnnnnnnn nnnnnnnnnn nnnnnnnnnn nnnnnnnnnn
     6181 nnnnnnnnnn nnnnnnnnnn nnnnnnnnnn nnnnnnnnnn nnntnnnnnn nnnnnnnnnn
     6241 nnnnnnnnnn nnnnnnnnnn nnnnnnnnnn cnnnnnnnnn nnnnnnnnnn nnnnnnnnnn
     6301 nnnnnnnnnn nnnnnnnnnn nnnnnnnnnn nnnnnnnnnn nnnnnnnnnn nnnnnnnnnn
     6361 nnnnnnnnnn nnnnnnnnnn nnnnnnnnnn nnnnnnnnnn nnnnnnnnnn nncctttgac
     6421 gttggagtcc acgttcttta atagtggact cttgttccaa actggaacaa cactcaactc
     6481 tatctcgggc tattcttttg atttataagg gattttgccg atttcggtct attggttaaa
     6541 aaatgagctg atttaacaaa aatttaacgc gaattttaac aaaatattaa cgtttacaat
     6601 tttatggtgc actctcagta caatctgctc tgatgccgca tagttaagcc agccccgaca
     6661 cccgccaaca cccgctgacg cgccctgacg ggcttgtctg ctcccggcat ccgcttacag
     6721 acaagctgtg accgtctccg ggagctgcat gtgtcagagg ttttcaccgt catcaccgaa
     6781 acgcgcgaga cgaaagggcc tcgtgatacg cctattttta taggttaatg tcatgataat
     6841 aatggtttct tagacgtcag gtggcacttt tcggggaaat gtgcgcggaa cccctatttg
     6901 tttatttttc taaatacatt caaatatgta tccgctcatg agacaataac cctgataaat
     6961 gcttcaataa tattgaaaaa ggaagagtat gagtattcaa catttccgtg tcgcccttat
     7021 tccctttttt gcggcatttt gccttcctgt ttttgctcac ccagaaacgc tggtgaaagt
     7081 aaaagatgct gaagatcagt tgggtgcacg agtgggttac atcgaactgg atctcaacag
     7141 cggtaagatc cttgagagtt ttcgccccga agaacgtttt ccaatgatga gcacttttaa
     7201 agttctgcta tgtggcgcgg tattatcccg tattgacgcc gggcaagagc aactcggtcg
     7261 ccgcatacac tattctcaga atgacttggt tgagtactca ccagtcacag aaaagcatct
     7321 tacggatggc atgacagtaa gagaattatg cagtgctgcc ataaccatga gtgataacac
     7381 tgcggccaac ttacttctga caacgatcgg aggaccgaag gagctaaccg cttttttgca
     7441 caacatgggg gatcatgtaa ctcgccttga tcgttgggaa ccggagctga atgaagccat
     7501 accaaacgac gagcgtgaca ccacgatgcc tgtagcaatg gcaacaacgt tgcgcaaact
     7561 attaactggc gaactactta ctctagcttc ccggcaacaa ttaatagact ggatggaggc
     7621 ggataaagtt gcaggaccac ttctgcgctc ggcccttccg gctggctggt ttattgctga
     7681 taaatctgga gccggtgagc gtgggtctcg cggtatcatt gcagcactgg ggccagatgg
     7741 taagccctcc cgtatcgtag ttatctacac gacggggagt caggcaacta tggatgaacg
     7801 aaatagacag atcgctgaga taggtgcctc actgattaag cattggtaac tgtcagacca
     7861 agtttactca tatatacttt agattgattt aaaacttcat ttttaattta aaaggatcta
     7921 ggtgaagatc ctttttgata atctcatgac caaaatccct taacgtgagt tttcgttcca
     7981 ctgagcgtca gaccccgtag aaaagatcaa aggatcttct tgagatcctt tttttctgcg
     8041 cgtaatctgc tgcttgcaaa caaaaaaacc accgctacca gcggtggttt gtttgccgga
     8101 tcaagagcta ccaactcttt ttccgaaggt aactggcttc agcagagcgc agataccaaa
     8161 tactgttctt ctagtgtagc cgtagttagg ccaccacttc aagaactctg tagcaccgcc
     8221 tacatacctc gctctgctaa tcctgttacc agtggctgct gccagtggcg ataagtcgtg
     8281 tcttaccggg ttggactcaa gacgatagtt accggataag gcgcagcggt cgggctgaac
     8341 ggggggttcg tgcacacagc ccagcttgga gcgaacgacc tacaccgaac tgagatacct
     8401 acagcgtgag ctatgagaaa gcgccacgct tcccgaaggg agaaaggcgg acaggtatcc
     8461 ggtaagcggc agggtcggaa caggagagcg cacgagggag cttccagggg gaaacgcctg
     8521 gtatctttat agtcctgtcg ggtttcgcca cctctgactt gagcgtcgat ttttgtgatg
     8581 ctcgtcaggg gggcggagcc tatggaaaaa cgccagcaac gcggcctttt tacggttcct
     8641 ggccttttgc tggccttttg ctcacatgt
//
