[The description below was written by a language model from this plasmid's Addgene catalogue record and the feature table of its GenBank file.]
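Description:
Ef1a-DIO-BiPOLES-mCerulean is an 8.7 kb AAV transfer plasmid built on a pAAV2 backbone for Cre-dependent expression of the bidirectional optogenetic actuator BiPOLES in mammalian neurons. It is propagated in E. coli through a high-copy ColE1/pUC-type origin and selected with ampicillin via the bla gene; an f1 origin is also present. Two AAV2 inverted terminal repeats flank the expression cassette, so that it can be packaged into recombinant AAV particles when the replication and capsid functions are provided in trans.

Between the ITRs, the human EF-1-alpha promoter with its first intron drives a double-floxed inverted open reading frame (DIO). The roughly 3.1 kb synthetic BiPOLES insert lies in antisense orientation between pairs of lox2272 and loxP sites arranged head to head. These two site types do not recombine with each other, so Cre first inverts the cassette and then excises one site of each pair, locking the coding sequence in the sense orientation. Expression is therefore restricted to Cre-expressing cells. According to the depositor, BiPOLES is a tandem fusion of two channelrhodopsins, with the fluorescent tag mCerulean3 placed between them, C-terminal to GtACR2. The feature table explicitly annotates only the red-light-driven Chrimson coding sequence on the complementary strand. The fluorescent protein region is marked only by EGFP-family primer sites, and GtACR2 is not annotated. A WPRE and the human growth hormone polyadenylation signal follow the cassette to enhance transcript stability and processing.

The construct is intended for dual-colour control of genetically defined neurons, giving blue-light inhibition and red-light excitation in the same cell, with mCerulean fluorescence reporting expression.
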