Addgene plasmid #154949: Ef1a-DIO-BiPOLES-mCerulean
Purpose: Optogenetic tool for blue-light inhibition and red-light excitation of neurons
Depositing lab: Simon Wiegert. Depositing organization: Universitaetsklinikum Hamburg-Eppendorf. Publication: BiPOLES is an optogenetic tool developed for bidirectional dual-color control of neurons. Vierock J, Rodriguez-Rozada S, Dieter A, Pieper F, Sims R, Tenedini F, Bergs ACF, Bendifallah I, Zhou F, Zeitzschel N, Ahlbeck J, Augustin S, Sauter K, Papagiakoumou E, Gottschalk A, Soba P, Emiliani V, Engel AK, Hegemann P, Wiegert JS. Nat Commun. 2021 Jul 26;12(1):4527. doi: 10.1038/s41467-021-24759-5. PubMed 34312384.
Backbone
  Vector backbone: pAAV2
  Backbone size w/o insert (bp): 5607
  Vector type: Mammalian Expression, AAV
Growth in bacteria
  Bacterial resistance: Ampicillin, 100 μg/mL
  Growth temperature: 37°C
  Growth strain: NEB Stable
  Copy number: High Copy
Gene/Insert
  Gene/Insert name: BiPOLES
  Species: Synthetic
  Insert size (bp): 3072
  Promoter: Ef1-alpha
  Cloning method: Restriction Enzyme; 5′ cloning site BamHI (destroyed during cloning); 3′ cloning site HindIII (destroyed during cloning)
  Sequencing primers: 5′ ACTGAAGTTAGGCCAGCTTGG; 3′ TGTTGCTCCTTTTACGCTATG
Terms and licenses: Academic/Nonprofit Terms; Industry Terms: Not Available to Industry
Depositor comments: The insert contains the fluorescence tag mCerulean3 in between the 2 channelrhodopsins (C-terminal of GtACR2) . Please visit https://www.biorxiv.org/content/10.1101/2020.07.15.204347v1 for bioRxiv preprint.
How to cite: Ef1a-DIO-BiPOLES-mCerulean was a gift from Simon Wiegert (Addgene plasmid # 154949 ; http://n2t.net/addgene:154949 ; RRID:Addgene_154949)
