>Addgene plasmid #154949 | Ef1a-DIO-BiPOLES-mCerulean | depositor partial sequence | sequence record 299898 | BiPOLES-mCerulean insert
ATGGCATCACAGGTCGTCTATGGGGAATGGGCATCAACTCACACCGAGTGCTACAATATGTCCAGAATCG
ACTCCACCTTCGTCTCACTGCTGCAGCTGGTGTGGGCCGTGGTCTCAGGCTGCCAGACAATCTTCATGAT
TAGCAGGGCTCCCAAGGTCCCTTGGGAGTCCGTGTACCTGCCCTTTGTCGAATCTATCACTTATGCACTG
GCCAGTACTGGCAACGGAACCCTGCAGATGAGGGACGGCAGATTCTTTCCTTGGAGCCGAATGGCCTCCT
GGCTGTGCACCTGTCCAATCATGCTGGGACAGATTTCTAACATGGCTCTGGTGAAGTACAAAAGTATCCC
ACTGAATCCCATTGCACAGGCCGCTTCCATCATTAGAGTGGTCATGGGAATCACCGCTACAATTTCTCCC
GCAGAGTATATGAAGTGGCTGTTCTTTTTCTTTGGGGCCACCTGCCTGGTGTTCGAGTACAGTGTGGTCT
TCACAATCTTTCAAGTGGGGCTGTATGGCTTTGAATCTGTCGGGACACCTCTGGCACAGAAGGTGGTGGT
GAGGATCAAGATGCTGCGCCTGATCTTCTTTATTGCTTGGACTATGTTCCCAATCGTGTGGCTGATTTCA
CCCACCGGAGTCTGCGTGATCCACGAGAACGTGAGCGCCATTCTGTACCTGCTGGCTGACGGCCTGTGCA
AAAATACATATGGAGTGATCCTGTGGAGCACTGCCTGGGGAGTGCTGGAAGGGAAGTGGGACCCCGCATG
TCTGCCAGGGCAGGAGAAACCCGAAGCCGACGATCCTTTTGGCCTGAATCACGAGAAGAATGCCCCTCCT
AACGACGAAGTCAATATCAGAATGTTTGGAAGGGGACGTACGGCGGCCAAGAGCAGGATCACCAGCGAGG
GCGAGTACATCCCCCTGGACCAGATCGACATCAACGTGGCGGTACCCGTGAGCAAGGGCGAGGAGCTGTT
CACCGGGGTGGTGCCCATCCTGGTCGAGCTGGACGGCGACGTAAACGGCCACAAGTTCAGCGTGTCCGGC
GAGGGCGAGGGCGATGCCACCTACGGCAAGCTGACCCTGAAGTTCATCTGCACCACCGGCAAGCTGCCCG
TGCCCTGGCCCACCCTCGTGACCACCCTGAGCTGGGGCGTGCAGTGCTTCGCCCGCTACCCCGACCACAT
GAAGCAGCACGACTTCTTCAAGTCCGCCATGCCCGAAGGCTACGTCCAGGAGCGCACCATCTTCTTCAAG
GACGACGGCAACTACAAGACCCGCGCCGAGGTGAAGTTCGAGGGCGACACCCTGGTGAACCGCATCGAGC
TGAAGGGCATCGACTTCAAGGAGGACGGCAACATCCTGGGGCACAAGCTGGAGTACAACGCCATCCACGG
CAACGTCTATATCACCGCCGACAAGCAGAAGAACGGCATCAAGGCCAACTTCGGCCTCAACTGCAACATC
GAGGACGGCAGCGTGCAGCTCGCCGACCACTACCAGCAGAACACCCCCATCGGCGACGGCCCCGTGCTGC
TGCCCGACAACCACTACCTGAGCACCCAGTCCAAGCTGAGCAAAGACCCCAACGAGAAGCGCGATCACAT
GGTCCTGCTGGAGTTCGTGACCGCCGCCGGGATCACTCTCGGCATGGACGAGCTGTATACCGGTGCAGCC
CTGCAGGAGAAGAAGTCATGCAGCCAGCGCATGGCCGAATTCCGGCAATACTGTTGGAACCCGGACACTG
GGCAGATGCTGGGCCGCACCCCAGCCCGGTGGGTGTGGATCAGCCTGTACTATGCAGCTTTCTACGTGGT
CATGACTGGGCTCTTTGCCTTGTGCATCTATGTGCTGATGCAGACCATTGATCCCTACACCCCCGACTAC
CAGGACCAGTTAAAGTCACCGGGGGTAACCTTGAGACCGGATGTGTATGGGGAAAGAGGGCTGCAGATTT
CCTACAACATCTCTGAAAACAGCTCTAGACAGGCCCAGATCACCGGACGTCCGGAGGGAGCTGTACAAGA
GCTGATCAGCAGCGCCACCAGATCTCTGTTTGCCGCCGGAGGCATCAACCCTTGGCCTAACCCCTACCAC
CACGAGGACATGGGCTGTGGAGGAATGACACCTACAGGCGAGTGCTTCAGCACCGAGTGGTGGTGTGACC
CTTCTTACGGACTGAGCGACGCCGGATACGGATATTGCTTCGTGGAGGCCACAGGCGGCTACCTGGTCGT
GGGAGTGGAGAAGAAGCAGGCTTGGCTGCACAGCAGAGGCACACCAGGAGAAAAGATCGGCGCCCAGGTC
TGCCAGTGGATTGCTTTCAGCATCGCCATCGCCCTGCTGACATTCTACGGCTTCAGCGCCTGGAAGGCCA
CTTGCGGTTGGGAGGAGGTCTACGTCTGTTGCGTCGAGGTGCTGTTCGTGACCCTGGAGATCTTCAAGGA
GTTCAGCAGCCCCGCCACAGTGTACCTGTCTACCGGCAACCACGCCTATTGCCTGCGCTACTTCGAGTGG
CTGCTGTCTTGCCCCGTGATCCTGATCAAGCTGAGCAACCTGAGCGGCCTGAAGAACGACTACAGCAAGC
GGACCATGGGCCTGATCGTGTCTTGCGTGGGAATGATCGTGTTCGGCATGGCCGCAGGACTGGCTACCGA
TTGGCTCAAGTGGCTGCTGTATATCGTGTCTTGCATCTACGGCGGCTACATGTACTTCCAGGCCGCCAAG
TGCTACGTGGAAGCCAACCACAGCGTGCCTAAAGGCCATTGCCGCATGGTCGTGAAGCTGATGGCCTACG
CTTACTTCGCCTCTTGGGGCAGCTACCCAATCCTCTGGGCAGTGGGACCAGAAGGACTGCTGAAGCTGAG
CCCTTACGCCAACAGCATCGGCCACAGCATCTGCGACATCATCGCCAAGGAGTTTTGGACCTTCCTGGCC
CACCACCTGAGGATCAAGATCCACGAGCACATCCTGATCCACGGCGACATCCGGAAGACCACCAAGATGG
AGATCGGAGGCGAGGAGGTGGAAGTGGAAGAGTTCGTGGAGGAGGAGGACGAGGACACAGTG
